>Addgene plasmid #86727 | pBN282 | addgene full sequence | sequence record 171406 | Addgene NGS Result
GCCTTTGAGTGAGCTGATACCAGCGGATAACAATTTCACACAGGAAACAGCTATGACCATGATTACGCCA
AGCTATCAACTTTGTATAGAAAAGTTGGAGGGACTTCCAGCTGTCTGCGAGCCAGTCCAAAAGGGAGAGC
CAGGATCCACCGGAGAGCCAGGACCAGTCGGACCACCAGGACCATCCGGACAACCAGGAAACGACGGAAC
CCCAGGTAATCATTTCATAGTTTTTCAATCCATATCTAATCACCACATCTTTCAGGACAACCTGGACCAA
AGGGACCACCAGGACCAGACGGCAAGCCAGGAGCCGACGGAAACCCAGGACAGCCAGGACCAGTCGGACC
ACCAGGAACCCCAGGAGAGCGTGGAATCTGTCCAAAGTACTGCGCCATCGATGGAGGAATCTTCTTCGAG
GACGGAACTCGCCGCTAAGCGGATCGCCTTTAATTTATTCTTTGCCTTATGCGTTGCTCAAAATAAAACA
TTATTTCATCCAAAATAATTTTTTGAGGTTTTAGATGAATTTGATAGTTTAGCTTGTCACTTTCTCCTGT
GCGAAGAAACTTGCTAAGCAGGTAAGCAGCATCCTTATCAAGTTTCGACCTTATCTCTCAGTAGTCGCAT
ACGTCGTATCCCTCATCTGCTTTGTTTTAGCCACTTCAAGGGAATTCAGATCACTTTTTCTCATGTGTTT
TCAAATTTACTTTTGTGGAGTGACCTTAATTGACCCTCTCGTCATAAGTGGACGGTGGGTAGTTACTTAA
CAAATTTCGAGTACAGGATAGTGTCAATGGCATGAGACATGTAGTAGCCAAGCAATTATGGCGAATAAGT
TTCAAAAACCAACATTCTGTCAAATACAAAGACCTGCAACATTAGAGAATTCATTAAATACATCTTCGAG
GAAATCAAATTTTCCCGTAGACGATCCCGTAGACCTACTTGTACAATATGTTCTAGATATACACTCCGAA
CTTAAAATATCTCGAACATTTGTGTTGAATATTTATTTTAATTCTAGGTTTTTCAAATTCCGCACGATTT
TTGCCATACTACTGCCCAATAGTTTACATTTATTGGGCCTGGATCTGTAAGGCACTTTTGGGAGCTCCCT
TTCTTTTCCTTCAAATTACCCATACAGATCTATAAATCACAATTTAATACAAGATTTTATTCAAGTTAAA
AACATAAAAGGGGCTTTGCGGTGGTCCCCATTTCACCAGAGAACTATAAAAAATATAAATTTAACATCAA
ATGTTGCAATTGATTCCCTCTCAAAGCTGCTTGAAGAACCCTGATTCTGTCAAGCCTATGAAGATTTAAA
AAAAATTGGGAAGACCCTTAGTTCCAAACAAGTGTCGTTGACCCAGTAGGCGATATTCTGAAAAGTCATA
AAATGGGGTTGCTAAAAAATTGGTCGCTAACTTACATTTAGCTAGGAATGTTAATTGGAATAACTCATAA
TTTACAGTAAAATTATCAAAAAATAGCAAAAATCAATAGAGGACCGCTACACAGGCATCCAACAGTACGA
GTTCTGCGTTTTTGAATTCAAGTTTGTACAAAAAAGCAGGCTCTTTGAGCCAATTTATCCAAGTCCTTGT
AAAAAGTATTCGAAAATTGTTAACGGATAAAATGTTTATTATAATATCAAAAACAATTTGTCAGTTGACC
ACTTTTTGATATATTTGACAGAAACCGGGATGAATTGGCTCAAAGTTAGGGCGCCCTTCTATTACAGGGT
TTCTGATAACAAACCGGTTATTAACTCCCAACAAGGGATGATTTCAATTCATCATGCTCAAATTGACCCA
AATTAAGTTACATGACAAATTCATCGCCCTTTTCAACTCTTCTTGGCTCATCATCTGTTATTCTGTTCCT
ATTCTGTCTGCACCCTATACCCCTTTGCATACTCTCTCGTCATTCCTTTCTTGGATAGTGTCTTCTTCTC
CCCAGCTCTGCTACTTCTATGACTTGCGCCCGCTGCTTTTCCGCTCGTTCCTCTCCTCTCTGACGTCTTC
TTCTGCTTCTTTTCTCCTTCCTTTTTCCCTTCTCAATCTTCCTCTTTTTCCCATTTCTGTCAATCATTCG
AAGAAGAAGAAGAAGAAGACCCTCATTCATTTCATTTTTTTTTCTGTCGGTGTGTGCTGCTCGGTTAAGA
GTGAGCTCTCTATTCCACGTCTTCTTCTTTTTCTTCTTCGATTCGAATCAATCACTCCACCAAAACGCAT
TCGTTTTTGGGATTCACCCCGCGGTTCGCAATAGGTTTCTTTTTCAAATTATTAGCGTTATAAATAGAAA
AATGGTGGAGTTTCAATAAAAATGATAATTTACAAAGTGTATTTTGATTACATGTACTCAAAAAGGTTGA
AATTTTTCATACCAGTTTTCCGGAAATCCATCTGATATCATTATCGTATTTTTCTTTTTAAAAATGTTTT
CAAAAAAAAACAAAATATAGCTGGTTATTTGGCACCCTCTAATTACCATTTTCCTGTCACACCACACTCT
TTTCCTTCTTCCACTTCTTTCCGTTTTCAGCCGCTTCCAACCAAACCGATATGAAAGCCGAGCAACAACG
ATCGATTCCACCCGGCTCGGCGACCTTCCCGTCGCAGGTGAGACTCAGAAAACTAGAGAAACCGCTCAAC
TAACTCTTGATATCCGATTTCATTCTTTTCTCTTTTCTTTTTGTTGAACTTTTCCATATTTCCAGATGCC
ACGGCCACCACCAAGCACCGAACAAGGAATCACAACGGAATCGGAGCTTGCGAAGAAAGCTCAAATCACT
CCGAACGACGTTTTAGCACTTCCGGGAATCACTCAAGGTATCTTGCTCCCTTTGGATTTCAGTTTAAAAC
ATAAATTTAGGATTCTTATGCTCCCCATCTGCGAACATCTATAACATCGAGTTCACCAAGTTCCAAATCC
GTGATCTGGACACTGAGCAAGTGCTTTTCGAGATCGCCAAACCGGAGAACGATCAGGAGAATGATGAGTC
GCCACAGGAGTCGGCAAGATACGTGCGTTATAGATTTGCTCCAAACTTTTTGAAACTCAAAACGGTCGGA
GCAACTGTGGAATTCAAAGTAGGAGACATCCCAATCCATCATTTCCGAATGATCGAACGTCACTTCTTCA
AAGATCGCCTTCTGAAGTGTTTTGACTTTGAATTCGGATTCTGTATTCCGAATTCACGAAACAACTGTGA
ACATATCTATGAGTTCCCTCAACTCTCTCAACAACTCAGTGAGTCATTATTCTAAAAAGTACAATTCAAA
AGACTAATCTCTTTTTCAGTGGACGACATGATCAACAATCCAAACGAGACTCGTTCTGACAGCTTCTATT
TCGTCGATAACAAACTCGTCATGCACAACAAAGCCGACTACTCATATGATGCATAAATATTTAATACAAA
AATGTTCTGGATAATTATTCTGTCGAATAGAAAAAAAACTCCAAATGTGATTAAATTCCAATAATTCCTG
TCTAGTTTGTTCCTTCCCCTTCCCCTTCTCATGTTCAATGCATTCCTAAGCTTTTCAGTTCCCCCCTTGT
TTCTATATTTTTTCGCTGTCCTGTCACACTCGCTAAAAACACTAATCACACGGAAATCTGTTTTCAATAA
AAACTCCAACTTTAACTCATTTTCAATTTCAACTGAAAGATTTTTTCATTAGAGAATGTCTAGAACTAGG
CCCGGGGAAAGCCGGGTTACCATAAGAAAAAAAATTACATTTTTTCTCGAATAGTAGAAACATATTGCAA
GACTATTTTTCATTATTTCAGAACACACACTGGAGAGAGACCGTATCCATGTGCTCAATGTGAGAAGGCA
TTCACCGACAGCTCAACTCTTACAAAACATCTGAGAACCCATACTGGACATAAACCTTATGTTTGCTCAA
TTTGTATGATGAAATTCACACAGAGTGGGAACTTGCATAGGCACATGAAAACTCATAAATAGTTTTTCCT
ATTATGGAAGTAATGTTTCTAAATGAATATTGCCATTTTCTGCAAAATATTTTACAATCCACAAGTCTCG
AACAAATTTAATCAATGTCTTGTTTTGATACAATTTAACAAATTCACTGTGGAGAGGATTTACTATAAAA
ACGTTTTACACCAGCAAAAAATCAATAGAACATTTACATGATAAGGAGAATATATAAAAAGGGGGCATTA
TAATTTACTGATACAATATGGACAACATTTGAAGGATATGCAGATACATACGCGTTAGATACGACGGTTG
ATGTAGGAGGAGAGGTAGTCGAGGACCTCTTGGGAGATGATTCCGTTCCAGGCTGGGTAACGGATGGATC
CCTCGGCGGATCCCTTGAGTTGCTCGATGTGTTGCCACTCCTCGATTGGGTTGGTCTCGTCCTTGAGGGC
GATCATCTCCTTGGAGATTGGGTCGTAGGCGTAGTAACGGGAGACGAGGGCGAAGTAGTGGTCTGGGATG
GCGGTGATTTGGTGGGTGTAGGTGGTACGGGCGACGGCGGAGGCACGCTTGTCGGACCAGTTTCCGACGA
CGTTGGTGAGCTCGGTGAGTCCCTGAAAATTTAAATCAGATTAGTTAGTTAGTAAAATCATGTTTAAACT
TACCTTCATGGAGAGGAAGGAGGTCATGAGGTGACGTCCGATGTGGGACTTTGGTCCGTTCTTGATGGCG
AAGATGGAGTATGGGGCGTTCTTCTTGAGGGCCTTGTTGTAGGAACGGACGAGGTTGTCCTTGAGGAGTT
GGTACTCTTGCTTGTTGGAGGAGGAGTTTCCGGTACGGTTGACACGCTTGAGGACTGGCTCGGAGTTACG
GAGGAACTCGTCGAGGTAGACGAGTGGGTCGATACGTCCACGGGCGGAGAAGAAGTAGATGTGACGGGAG
ACGGAGGTCTTGGTCTCGGTGACGAGGCATTGGATGATGACTCCGAGGTACTTGTTTTGGACGAGCTTGA
AGGACTTTGGGTCGACGTTCTTGATGTCGGAGAAACGTCCGCAGTTGATGAAGGTGGCGAGGAAGAGGAA
TTGGTAGAGGGTCTTGGTCTTGGTGAAACGGGAGGTGTACTCGAAGGAGTTGAGGATCTTCTCGGTGATC
TCCCAGATGGACTCTCCCTCGGAGAGGAGGGCCTTGAGCATCTTCTTGGAGTGGGAGTTTCCCTTGTCGG
CCTCCTCGGAGGACTCGAATTGGAGTTGGAGGGAGGAGACGATGTCGGTGATGTCGGATTGGTGCTTTTG
TCCGTAGTATGGGATGATGGTGAACTCCCAGGCTGGGATGAGCTTCTGAAAATTTAAATAATCAGGGTTA
GTTAGTATATATATGTTTAAACTTACCTTGAGGGAGGCCTCGAGGATGGTGGCCTTTTGGGTCTTGTACT
TGAATTGGAGGGACTTGTTGACGATGTCGAAGGAGAGGGAGTTGGAGATGATGGTGTTGTAGGACATGAA
GGTGGCACGCTTGATGGCGGTTCCGTTGTGGGTGATCATCCAGCAGAGGTAGGTGAGCTCGGCGGCGCAG
AGGGCGATCTTCTCTCCGGATGGACGCTCGAAACGCTCGACGAATTGACGGACGAGGACTTTTGGTGGTG
TCTTACAGAGAAGGTCGAATTGTGGCATTTTTGGTACCTCTATAATCTATTTTCTAGTTTCTATTTTATT
AGAATGCCAAGAAAATCAAGCATTTATACATCAAAACTTATCAATGAAAACAGTGGCACCTAAAACATCA
AGCAGTTTAAAAATTCAAAAATTCAAAAATGCTTCGAGAAGTGTATTTTCTTAAATACTGCCTTTAAAAT
TAAAACTATTTGAAGACAATTTTCAGACGAAGATATTACAATTAACATTTTCTTGCTCATTCCAAAAATT
AACTGCAAAAATTAATTAAAATAACCCATAAAATAAGAACACAAAGATGTTAATGCCATAGTAACTTAGA
AGATATCAGTGAAAACAGTGGCACCTCGATAGCTGTTCAACGATAAGACTAAAAATGATTGGGAAGTATA
GATAGGCTGATTTTATCAAAAAGAAAATTGTCAATGAAGGCACAAAGCGTATTGGTTTGAAAAGAAAGAT
GGTGTGCACACCGAGCTCGGTGTGCATGATGGCTGGCTAGCGATTATGGCGTTAGTGTCGACTATTCTTA
TCAGTTTCAGCCCCGACCTCTGTCGCTCATATACGCAGACAACCACCCACTTCCAGCCAAACATGGGACT
CGGGTCCGCCCATCATTGCATGTACGGTAGTTGGTAATTGAAAAAAGTGGAATGAGGAAGAAAATATTGG
TTTCAAAGTAGCGTTTATAATAACTACAAAAAAATCAACTGAGGAGACAATAAGTAGATAAAACAGGCGA
TCAGACTTTTGATGGATACATATATCCAATTTTGCAAACAAACTTGAAAATTAAATTGAGTTTTTGCGTT
TTCACTGAAACTTTCAAACAAGTTGCAATGCAGCTATTAATACTGCACATAGTAATAGTCTTGCTTTAAT
TTATTGCCAGAACAGATGTATCTAGTTAAAATGTTGATAAATTACTATCCTTCACAGAGTGAAACAAAAT
CAAAAGCTTTCAAGAATTTATGGTAATTTTTTTTAATTTGATAAGGCATCATTGTCAAAACTTGAATAAT
TTGTCAAAAGCTAGATATTCAAAAATTAGTATTGAACCTCAATTACCCTACAAAGTTTATAGTGCTCACC
AATTGGAAATAAGTTTTGAATACAATACTAATGGAGAAAATACGGCAAACTATACATTTTTAACTTTTCA
CTCATTAGTTTTCATATAATTTTTAAACTGTGATGTCACACCATAATTTTAAAGACAAGAAAACATACAA
ATACATATAATTATCAATAAATGATATTATTATAAAATAAAAAACGCATATTTGTGAGATATGAAAAGTA
CGCCCTTCTATGTTTTTTTTCAAGAATACCGGATCAAAGGGTACGCTTTTTGTTACACAGTGTGTTTTAC
GGAAACATATTCAACATTTGGAGGACAGTTCTGTCTCCAAAGCTGACCAGTTCAACATTCTTATAAACAA
AACGTGATGCGACCTTCAAGTTGTCTGGAACTTTTGTGATTCGGGCAGGATAAGGAGTATGAAGAATACA
ATAATGAAAAATAAAACAAAAAAAGATAACCTGTAGAAAAATTGATAATTTTCAGTTTTTTTCGATAATC
AGCCACACACGCACATAATATTACTTCACACCCCACAATATCAGATAATAATCAAAAATGATAAAATATA
TCTTTATACATCGATAACACAATCAAACTAGTGATAAATTGGTATTTCAAGATTTCAACCATATGCTCTC
CGAACTGTATACTACAGTAATATTATTGGGTACAAGGTCTAAAAACATTAGCATGTTGTAAAACCACTTC
TTTTGCTCTCATTTCTCAATGTTTGCGCTCAGTAAGTGAGCTTCTTTTGAAATGAAGTACGGTCGCCTTA
TCAGTTGCATGACGTTTGAGCCGATTCTTTCCTTTTTGTCTTCAAATTTCCTATTCAGCCAGCAAACTCG
GGGAAGTCAAGGATGAACGTTTAATAGAGAAAAACTATGGGTGTTCTGAAACAATCAGTAAAAAAATTAT
CAGGACAAAATGGCAACATTATCGTTGAGAATGCGTCCTCGTATCGCCGTAGCTCAGAAGTAGAAATCAA
TTGAAGATAACATTATCAATTCTGTATAAAAAGAAAATACAGGTTTTGATATCAAACCTTAACACATTTA
ACATTTGGTCATTATATTCCATAATAGTGTCATCAATTTAGTTCTGCAAAAACACATCTGCTCACACTAC
TCTCTATATCCGAAATGACACAATTAGCTTTCGAAGTTATTTATTTGGTGTCGATAGTTGTATATGAGTG
TTGTGACTCCGTTTATAAACCGTTTTTAACAGTCGGGAATAAATTTATATTTTTCACTTTAAAATTAATC
TGGTATCTTTTTTTTAATTTGGTTTTTTAACGGGGGGTTTGAAGTTCAAAGAAAATCAAAATCAAAATTC
TTTATTTAGAAAGTTTGTTAAGTAATTGAAGGTTTTTTGGAGATTCTAAAATCAGCTGTATAAGTATTTC
TAAACAGCGTATCTTTCAAAAAAGAAAAACTTTTTTGACGTCAAAGGGTTAGAAAATCACTTTCACATAA
TTTCTGGATGTCAAACGGTCCGAGAGCTTTTTTAATACGTGAAACATTCCATCACGTCTTCATTTTAGTT
TTTTTTTTTATTTATATAATTCAATTTATGTTTCTTAAAACTGTAAATTTATATTTATTAAGTCAGTACA
AAAAATTCTGAATTGGTCAATTAGGAACTGTGAACGTTTCAGAGTAGATTTGTGATGACGGTTCTTTTTT
GTTTATTAAACATTTCATTTATGAATATCACATTTTCCCATCAGTTCTTTTTTTTTTCAAATTCATGATC
ACAGGAAACATTTTATAACTGTCAGAATACTTGGTGCGAGCCATCACACGAAGGCATGCAAAAACTTGAT
TGAACATTGATTTTTTTGTACTTTCAGGGATATTCAGGTAAAAACTGAACATTGGTTAGCGGTGATTTCT
TCTGGTGCCGGTAAAGATGTATATAACTTTATTTGTGTTCAAAAATAACCATGGAAGTATGTTAGCAAGT
ACATTTTTAACGTTTTCAATCTGATTATTTTTCAATTAGTATGACTCATCGAGCATTTTTAGTTTTTTTT
TCAGTTTTAGAATCAGAAATCTACAAAAAAAGCACTCTACTCAAGATCAGTCATTTTCTGATGATTTATT
GTTTTCTCGCCACTAATTTCCTACTTTGATCATCATTTTTTATCATTAACATTTTTGAATTTATATTATT
AGATTATAACTTGATGAATGTTTGCAACTGTATTCTTAATGCTCCTGTTTTTTCGTCCCACATAAGTCTC
TAAATACTATTTCTAAACATATTTGATACTTTCCAAGCATTTATTGGGTCTTTCACATTCGATCTGTTAT
CAGTAGTTATGCACACGACAAGACACTAGATGGTACAATCGAGAGGCAATAAACTGTTTACACATTCTTT
TCAGTTCGTCTTATTCTCTCTCACTTTCTCATTGTCTTTATTAGTTGAGAAAATGTACGGGTTGGGGGAG
AACTAAGAGCAGAATGGGAAAAAAGGTGGGTAATAGGATTATAATAATAATAGTTACAGAGTCAGGAATT
GGTTATCAAGAATTGGAGTTCATACATTTCGAAATTAGAGATGCTGAACGGGTTCGATGGCGTGCATTGG
AGTAGAAGAATCTGAAGATGGAGTCATTGGTAAAGTGACAGGTGATGCCAAAGATGTTGTTGACGAAATG
GTTGAATCTGCTGAAATTTGTCGATTAATCAATTCGTTGTAATTTTTCAAACGTCATGATGACTCATTCA
ACTTATCACATACCTCCGTGGCTGCCGGAAGTTGTGGTTTGCAGCACATGGGAAGGAGAAGATCCCACCT
GCAATTCAAACTTTTGTTGCGGACAATGTGTATATTACCTACCGAAGATTGCGTAGCATGATCCAGCGGA
GAGTCCCCTGATGCGTCTTTCTCATCCGTATTTGCATTGCCAAAAATATTATCAGTGACCGTTGGGTTTC
TGTAATAGTAGTAATTCATCTTTCGGCAATTCCTATCATATTGTAATGATTACCTAACATAGAACATTGC
GACCAACGTTGAGACGACCACTAAAACCACGATTCCTATAATAGGAATTGCAACTTTAGGGGAAGTTAAA
GTTTTAATGTCTACCATTTTTAAGTTCTCAGTTGTTAGGAATGCACAAGAGAATTGTTGACAGGTGGCAG
TATAAAATTGAAAAATGAGCTCCTGGCCCGTCTTGAAGCCGCATTTTACGATGATTGTGACGCACATTAA
ATCTTCTTTGGCACTTCTAAACCGATGTATATCCGTCTCAGCGGCCGCATGCTACAGCCGGCTCCTCGAG
ACGTACGGTGCGCGCGATGCATTCGAAGATCTGCCCACTAGTGAGTCGTATTAACCCAGCTTTCTTGTAC
AAAGTGGATAGAATCAAGCATGCTCCGCGTTTGCTGTACTATTTCTCGCAGAGCAGTTTTTTTTCTCACA
CTTTATTATTCTGTACTGCCCCTCCACGCTATAATTTTTTGCATAGAGGGCCATAAAGGAAAACGGTACG
GTAAAAATAATGGGTCCTTTTTACCGTTGTGTAGATTGTTTCTAACGGGATGCAAATTTTCACTAAAACT
CTGGAAAACTGATGGAATTCTACGGGCAGCCGGCAATTTTAGATATTTGAAGAATCCTTCTTGATCAGTG
CCAAGCTTTCCCATGGACCAAAGATGTGGATCCAAGATCAAATGCACAGGATCTGAACTCCTTTGTTCCA
AAAACAAGGATTTCTTTTCTATAGTTTGACCTAAATATTATAGTAGAACATATACATTTGATGATTTCAT
GAATAATTTATTGTTAAAAAATAATACATGTGTTAAAAAATAATTCTAAAAAATTAATTGGAGCGTCCTT
GGCGGATATGGCGGATTGGAAGGTCATAAGTAACTCGAACTAACCTGTAAATATAATTAATTTAGAAGTA
ATCATTTTGAAATGTTTCTAAATTTTTGTAAACGTAATCAATGATTTACTTACAAAATTTTTCGAAATAT
TAGTAGAAATATAAAAAACCAGTAAAATTCAAAAGAGGCCAGCCACACATGCATCTTACAATACGAATGA
TGCGTTTTTTGTCGCCTCGGAGAAGGAATCAAGCAGGCTCCGCGTTTTCTGTACTATTTCTCCCAGAGCC
GTTTATTTTGCATAGGGGGTGGGTCATAAACGGAGACGTTTTGGTATAAAATTTGCCCCTTCTTCCACCG
TTGAAAAAATTGGAAAATGAACCGGGACAGGAAAGGGGATTTCAGGATAATGGTTCAATTATCGATGCTA
CTGTCATATCTGAGTAGTGGATTTGAGCAAGGTTTCCAAATTTTGAGTACAAGCGTCTAGTGCATGTGTC
AAAAAAGTCGGGCAAAAATTAGTTTTAATCAATAAGGTTTAAAGATCAGAAATTTTTGTCTGACCTAATG
GGCCCAACTTTATTATACATAGTTGATAATTCACTGGCCGTCGTTTTACAACGTCGTGACTGGGAAAACC
CTGGCGTTACCCAACTTAATCGCCTTGCAGCACATCCCCCTTTCGCCAGCTGGCGTAATAGCGAAGAGGC
CCGCACCGATCGCCCTTCCCAACAGTTGCGCAGCCTGAATGGCGAATGGCGCCTGATGCGGTATTTTCTC
CTTACGCATCTGTGCGGTATTTCACACCGCATATGGTGCACTCTCAGTGCAATCTGCTCTGATGCCGCAT
AGTTAAGCCAGCCCCGACACCCGCCAACACCCGCTGACGCGCCCTGACGGGCTTGTCTGCTCCCGGCATC
CGCTTACAGACAAGCTGTGACCGTCTCCGGGAGCTGCATGTGTCAGAGGTTTTCACCGTCATCACCGAAA
CGCGCGAGACGAAAGGGCCTCGTGATACGCCTATTTTTATAGGTTAATGTCATGATAATAATGGTTTCTT
AGACGTCAGGTGGCACTTTTCGGGGAAATGTGCGCGGAACCCCTATTTGTTTATTTTTCTAAATACATTC
AAATATGTATCCGCTCATGAGACAATAACCCTGATAAATGCTTCAATAATATTGAAAAAGGAAGAGTATG
AGTATTCAACATTTCCGTGTCGCCCTTATTCCCTTTTTTGCGGCATTTTGCCTTCCTGTTTTTGCTCACC
CAGAAACGCTGGTGAAAGTAAAAGATGCTGAAGATCAGTTGGGTGCACGAGTGGGTTACATCGAACTGGA
TCTCAACAGCGGTAAGATCCTTGAGAGTTTTCGCCCCGAAGAACGTTTTCCAATGATGAGCACTTTTAAA
GTTCTGCTATGTGGCGCGGTATTATCCCGTATTGACGCCGGGCAAGAGCAACTCGGTCGCCGCATACACT
ATTCTCAGAATGACTTGGTTGAGTACTCACCAGTCACAGAAAAGCATCTTACGGATGGCATGACAGTAAG
AGAATTATGCAGTGCTGCCATAACCATGAGTGATAACACTGCGGCCAACTTACTTCTGACAACGATCGGA
GGACCGAAGGAGCTAACCGCTTTTTTGCACAACATGGGGGATCATGTAACTCGCCTTGATCGTTGGGAAC
CGGAGCTGAATGAAGCCATACCAAACGACGAGCGTGACACCACGATGCCTGTAGCAATGGCAACAACGTT
GCGCAAACTATTAACTGGCGAACTACTTACTCTAGCTTCCCGGCAACAATTAATAGACTGGATGGAGGCG
GATAAAGTTGCAGGACCACTTCTGCGCTCGGCCCTTCCGGCTGGCTGGTTTATTGCTGATAAATCTGGAG
CCGGTGAGCGTGGGTCTCGCGGTATCATTGCAGCACTGGGGTCAGATGGTAAGCCCTCCCGTATCGTAGT
TATCTACACGACGGGGAGTCAGGCAACTATGGATGAACGAAATAGACAGATCGCTGAGATAGGTGCCTCA
CTGATTAAGCATTGGTAACTGTCAGACCAAGTTTACTCATATATACTTTAGATTGATTTAAAACTTCATT
TTTAATTTAAAAGGATCTAGGTGAAGATCCTTTTTGATAATCTCATGACCAAAATCCCTTAACGTGAGTT
TTCGTTCCACTGAGCGTCAGACCCCGTAGAAAAGATCAAAGGATCTTCTTGAGATCCTTTTTTTCTGCGC
GTAATCTGCTGCTTGCAAACAAAAAAACCACCGCTACCAGCGGTGGTTTGTTTGCCGGATCAAGAGCTAC
CAACTCTTTTTCCGAAGGTAACTGGCTTCAGCAGAGCGCAGATACCAAATACTGTTCTTCTAGTGTAGCC
GTAGTTAGGCCACCACTTCAAGAACTCTGTAGCACCGCCTACATACCTCGCTCTGCTAATCCTGTTACCA
GTGGCTGCTGCCAGTGGCGATAAGTCGTGTCTTACCGGGTTGGACTCAAGACGATAGTTACCGGATAAGG
CGCAGCGGTCGGGCTGAACGGGGGGTTCGTGCACACAGCCCAGCTTGGAGCGAACGACCTACACCGAACT
GAGATACCTACAGCGTGAGCTATGAGAAAGCGCCACGCTTCCCGAAGGGAGAAAGGCGGACAGGTATCCG
GTAAGCGGCAGGGTCGGAACAGGAGAGCGCACGAGGGAGCTTCCAGGGGGAAACGCCTGGTATCTTTATA
GTCCTGTCGGGTTTCGCCACCTCTGACTTGAGCGTCGATTTTTGTGATGCTCGTCAGGGGGGCGGAGCCT
ATGGAAAAACGCCAGCAACGCGGCCTTTTTACGGTTCCTGGTCTTTTGCTGGCCTTTTGCTCACATGTTC
TTTCCTGCGTTATCCCCTGATTCTGTGGATAACCGTATTACC
Features (pLannotate 1.2.2; 13 found; start..end, strand, type, name):
     77..97      +  protein_bind   attB4: mutant version of attB; core recombination site for the Gateway® BP reaction BP Clonase™
    268..435     +  CDS            col-34 (fragment): COL34_CAEEL - Also known as ram-4. Experimental evidence at transcript level: Swiss-Prot protein existence level 2. Nematode cuticles are composed largely of collagen-like proteins. The cuticle functions both as an exoskeleton and as a barrier to protect the worm from its environment. From Caenorhabditis elegans.
   1559..1579    +  protein_bind   attB1: mutant version of attB; core recombination site for the Gateway® BP reaction BP Clonase™
   2443..2460    -  misc_feature   P element 5' end (fragment): No description available
   2571..3413    +  CDS            unc-119: UN119_CAEEL - Experimental evidence at protein level: Swiss-Prot protein existence level 1. Myristoyl-binding protein that acts as a cargo adapter: specifically binds the myristoyl moiety of a subset of N-terminally myristoylated proteins and is required for their localization. Plays a key role in ciliary membrane localization of proteins. Required for the establishment or function of the nervous system. From Caenorhabditis elegans.
   4258..5628    -  CDS            FLP1: FLP_YEAST - Experimental evidence at protein level: Swiss-Prot protein existence level 1. Part of the plasmid amplification system, which corrects any decrease in copy number caused by a rare missegregation event. Catalyzes the recombination between the large inverted repetitions of the 2-micron plasmid during plasmid replication. This recombination event changes the direction of one of the two replication forks in the bidirectionally replicating molecule, effectively resulting in multiple rounds of replication from a single initiation event. Binds specifically to the FLP recognition target (F
  10067..10087   -  protein_bind   attB2: mutant version of attB; core recombination site for the Gateway® BP reaction BP Clonase™
  11159..11316   +  CDS            lacZα (fragment): LacZα fragment of β-galactosidase; lacZ fragment
  11322..11421   -  misc_feature   bom (fragment): basis of mobility region from pBR322
  11523..11558   -  CDS            rop (fragment): Rop protein, which maintains plasmids at low copy number; rop
  11653..11757   +  promoter       AmpR promoter: bla
  11758..12618   +  CDS            AmpR: β-lactamase; bla; confers resistance to ampicillin, carbenicillin, and related antibiotics
  12789..13377   +  rep_origin     ori: high-copy-number ColE1/pMB1/pBR322/pUC origin of replication
