[The description below was written by a language model from this plasmid's Addgene catalogue record and pLannotate feature annotations shown in this document.]
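Description:
pBN282 is a 13.5 kb worm expression plasmid built on the pBN9 backbone and designed to deliver tissue-specific FLP recombinase expression in Caenorhabditis elegans. In bacteria it is maintained as a high-copy plasmid through a ColE1/pUC-type origin and selected with ampicillin via the bla gene and its promoter. Short remnants of lacZα, bom and rop in the annotation are leftovers of the cloning-vector ancestry rather than functional elements.

The recorded insert, assembled by Gibson cloning, is Pelt-2::FLP D5: the promoter of the C. elegans elt-2 gene, which is generally used as an intestine-specific driver, placed upstream of an FLP coding sequence designated the D5 variant. The feature table detects the FLP open reading frame on the reverse strand, but it does not annotate the elt-2 promoter itself or any 3′ UTR, so their exact positions and extent are not given; the long unannotated stretch next to the FLP gene presumably contains the promoter. The plasmid also carries an unc-119 coding sequence, the standard C. elegans transformation marker that rescues the movement defect of unc-119 mutants and so allows transgenic animals to be identified. Gateway attB4, attB1 and attB2 sites and a col-34 fragment are also detected and appear to be inherited from the backbone, though the record does not explain their role.

FLP recombines DNA between FRT target sites, so animals expressing it from this plasmid can excise or rearrange FRT-flanked cassettes only in the cells where the promoter is active. pBN282 belongs to a toolkit for spatiotemporal control of gene expression in the worm, to be combined with FRT-containing responder transgenes.
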