Addgene plasmid #86727: pBN282
Purpose: Tissue-specific FLP expression plasmid for C. elegans
Depositing lab: Peter Askjaer. Depositing organization: Centro Andaluz de Biologia del Desarrollo (CABD). Publication: An Efficient FLP-Based Toolkit for Spatiotemporal Control of Gene Expression in Caenorhabditis elegans. Munoz-Jimenez C, Ayuso C, Dobrzynska A, Torres-Mendez A, Ruiz PC, Askjaer P. Genetics. 2017 Aug;206(4):1763-1778. doi: 10.1534/genetics.117.201012. Epub 2017 Jun 23. PubMed 28646043.
Backbone
  Vector backbone: pBN9
  Vector type: Worm Expression
Growth in bacteria
  Bacterial resistance: Ampicillin, 100 μg/mL
  Growth temperature: 37°C
  Growth strain: DH5alpha
  Copy number: High Copy
Gene/Insert
  Gene/Insert name: Pelt-2::FLP D5
  Species: C. elegans (nematode)
  Cloning method: Gibson Cloning
  Sequencing primers: 5′ unknown
Terms and licenses: Academic/Nonprofit Terms; Industry Terms: Not Available to Industry
How to cite: pBN282 was a gift from Peter Askjaer (Addgene plasmid # 86727 ; http://n2t.net/addgene:86727 ; RRID:Addgene_86727)
